>Addgene plasmid #73739 | pWD509 | depositor full sequence | sequence record 136628 | Full Sequence
CTTTCCTGCGTTATCCCCTGATTCTGTGGATAACCGTATTACCGCCTTTGAGTGAGCTGATACCGCTCGC
CGCAGCCGAACGACCGAGCGCAGCGAGTCAGTGAGCGAGGAAGCGGAAGAGCGCCCAATACGCAAACCGC
CTCTCCCCGCGCGTTGGCCGATTCATTAATGCAGCTGGCACGACAGGTTTCCCGACTGGAAAGCGGGCAG
TGAGCGCAACGCAATTAATACGCGTACCGCTAGCCAGGAAGAGTTTGTAGAAACGCAAAAAGGCCATCCG
TCAGGATGGCCTTCTGCTTAGTTTGATGCCTGGCAGTTTATGGCGGGCGTCCTGCCCGCCACCCTCCGGG
CCGTTGCTTCACAACGTTCAAATCCGCTCCCGGCGGATTTGTCCTACTCAGGAGAGCGTTCACCGACAAA
CAACAGATAAAACGAAAGGCCCAGTCTTCCGACTGAGCCTTTCGTTTTATTTGATGCCTGGCAGTTCCCT
ACTCTCGCGTTAACGCTAGCATGGATGTTTTCCCAGTCACGACGTTGTAAAACGACGGCCAGTCTTAAGC
TCGGGCCCCAAATAATGATTTTATTTTGACTGATAGTGACCTGTTCGTTGCAACAAATTGATGAGCAATG
CTTTTTTATAATGCCAACTTTGTACAAAAAAGCAGGCTAAAAAATGCCAAAGAAGAAGCGTAAGGTCCCA
CAATTTGACATCCTTTGTAAAACCCCACCAAAGGTCCTCGTCCGTCAATTCGTCGAGCGTTTCGAGCGTC
CATCCGGAGAGAAGATCGCCCTCTGCGCCGCCGAGCTCACCTACCTCTGCTGGATGATCACCCACAACGG
AACCGCCATCAAGCGTGCCACCTTCATGTCCTACAACACCATCATCTCCAACTCCCTCTCCTTCGACATC
GTCAACAAGTCCCTCCAATTCAAGTACAAGACCCAAAAGGCCACCATCCTCGAGGCCTCCCTCAAGAAGC
TCATCCCAGCCTGGGAGTTCACCATCATCCCATACTACGGACAAAAGCACCAATCCGACATCACCGACAT
CGTCTCCTCCCTCCAACTCCAATTCGAGTCCTCCGAGGAGGCCGACAAGGGAAACTCCCACTCCAAGAAG
GTAAGTTTAAACATATATATACTAACTAACCCTGATTATTTAAATTTTCAGATGCTCAAGGCCCTCCTCT
CCGAGGGAGAGTCCATCTGGGAGATCACCGAGAAGATCCTCAACTCCTTCGAGTACACCTCCCGTTTCAC
CAAGACCAAGACCCTCTACCAATTCCTCTTCCTCGCCACCTTCATCAACTGCGGACGTTTCTCCGACATC
AAGAACGTCGACCCAAAGTCCTTCAAGCTCGTCCAAAACAAGTACCTCGGAGTCATCATCCAATGCCTCG
TCACCGAGACCAAGACCTCCGTCTCCCGTCACATCTACTTCTTCTCCGCCCGTGGACGTATCGACCCACT
CGTCTACCTCGACGAGTTCCTCCGTAACTCCGAGCCAGTCCTCAAGCGTGTCAACCGTACCGGAAACTCC
TCCTCCAACAAGCAAGAGTACCAACTCCTCAAGGACAACCTCGTCCGTTCCTACAACAAGGTAAGTTTAA
ACAGTTCGGTACTAACTAACCATACATATTTAAATTTTCAGGCCCTCAAGAAGAACGCCCCATACTCCAT
CTTCGCCATCAAGAACGGACCAAAGTCCCACATCGGACGTCACCTCATGACCTCCTTCCTCTCCATGAAG
GGACTCACCGAGCTCACCAACGTCGTCGGAAACTGGTCCGACAAGCGTGCCTCCGCCGTCGCCCGTACCA
CCTACACCCACCAAATCACCGCCATCCCAGACCACTACTTCGCCCTCGTCTCCCGTTACTACGCCTACGA
CCCAATCTCCAAGGAGATGATCGCCCTCAAGGACGAGACCAACCCAATCGAGGAGTGGCAACACATCGAG
CAACTCAAGGGTTCCGCCGAGGGATCCATCCGTTACCCAGCCTGGAACGGAATCATCTCCCAAGAGGTCC
TCGACTACCTCTCCTCCTACATCAACCGTCGTATCTCCCGTCGTCGTAAGGCCAACCCAACCAAGCTCTC
CGAGAACGCCAAGAAGCTCGCCAAGGAGGTCGAGAACTAAACCCAGCTTTCTTGTACAAAGTTGGCATTA
TAAGAAAGCATTGCTTATCAATTTGTTGCAACGAACAGGTCACTATCAGTCAAAATAAAATCATTATTTG
CCATCCAGCTGATATCCCCTATAGTGAGTCGTATTACATGGTCATAGCTGTTTCCTGGCAGCTCTGGCCC
GTGTCTCAAAATCTCTGATGTTACATTGCACAAGATAAAATAATATCATCATGAACAATAAAACTGTCTG
CTTACATAAACAGTAATACAAGGGGTGTTATGAGCCATATTCAACGGGAAACGTCGAGGCCGCGATTAAA
TTCCAACATGGATGCTGATTTATATGGGTATAAATGGGCTCGCGATAATGTCGGGCAATCAGGTGCGACA
ATCTATCGCTTGTATGGGAAGCCCGATGCGCCAGAGTTGTTTCTGAAACATGGCAAAGGTAGCGTTGCCA
ATGATGTTACAGATGAGATGGTCAGACTAAACTGGCTGACGGAATTTATGCCTCTTCCGACCATCAAGCA
TTTTATCCGTACTCCTGATGATGCATGGTTACTCACCACTGCGATCCCCGGAAAAACAGCATTCCAGGTA
TTAGAAGAATATCCTGATTCAGGTGAAAATATTGTTGATGCGCTGGCAGTGTTCCTGCGCCGGTTGCATT
CGATTCCTGTTTGTAATTGTCCTTTTAACAGCGATCGCGTATTTCGTCTCGCTCAGGCGCAATCACGAAT
GAATAACGGTTTGGTTGATGCGAGTGATTTTGATGACGAGCGTAATGGCTGGCCTGTTGAACAAGTCTGG
AAAGAAATGCATAAACTTTTGCCATTCTCACCGGATTCAGTCGTCACTCATGGTGATTTCTCACTTGATA
ACCTTATTTTTGACGAGGGGAAATTAATAGGTTGTATTGATGTTGGACGAGTCGGAATCGCAGACCGATA
CCAGGATCTTGCCATCCTATGGAACTGCCTCGGTGAGTTTTCTCCTTCATTACAGAAACGGCTTTTTCAA
AAATATGGTATTGATAATCCTGATATGAATAAATTGCAGTTTCATTTGATGCTCGATGAGTTTTTCTAAT
CAGAATTGGTTAATTGGTTGTAACACTGGCAGAGCATTACGCTGACTTGACGGGACGGCGCAAGCTCATG
ACCAAAATCCCTTAACGTGAGTTACGCGTCGTTCCACTGAGCGTCAGACCCCGTAGAAAAGATCAAAGGA
TCTTCTTGAGATCCTTTTTTTCTGCGCGTAATCTGCTGCTTGCAAACAAAAAAACCACCGCTACCAGCGG
TGGTTTGTTTGCCGGATCAAGAGCTACCAACTCTTTTTCCGAAGGTAACTGGCTTCAGCAGAGCGCAGAT
ACCAAATACTGTTCTTCTAGTGTAGCCGTAGTTAGGCCACCACTTCAAGAACTCTGTAGCACCGCCTACA
TACCTCGCTCTGCTAATCCTGTTACCAGTGGCTGCTGCCAGTGGCGATAAGTCGTGTCTTACCGGGTTGG
ACTCAAGACGATAGTTACCGGATAAGGCGCAGCGGTCGGGCTGAACGGGGGGTTCGTGCACACAGCCCAG
CTTGGAGCGAACGACCTACACCGAACTGAGATACCTACAGCGTGAGCTATGAGAAAGCGCCACGCTTCCC
GAAGGGAGAAAGGCGGACAGGTATCCGGTAAGCGGCAGGGTCGGAACAGGAGAGCGCACGAGGGAGCTTC
CAGGGGGAAACGCCTGGTATCTTTATAGTCCTGTCGGGTTTCGCCACCTCTGACTTGAGCGTCGATTTTT
GTGATGCTCGTCAGGGGGGCGGAGCCTATGGAAAAACGCCAGCAACGCGGCCTTTTTACGGTTCCTGGCC
TTTTGCTGGCCTTTTGCTCACATGTT
Features (pLannotate 1.2.2; 11 found; start..end, strand, type, name):
    121..213     +  CDS            lacI (fragment): lac repressor; lacI; The lac repressor binds to the lac operator to inhibit transcription in E. coli. This inhibition can be relieved by adding lactose or isopropyl-β-D-thiogalactopyranoside (IPTG).
    268..295     -  terminator     rrnB T2 terminator: transcription terminator T2 from the E. coli rrnB gene
    427..470     +  terminator     rrnB T1 terminator: Escherichia coli rrnB; transcription terminator T1 from the E. coli rrnB gene
    517..553     -  CDS            lacZα (fragment): LacZα fragment of β-galactosidase; lacZ fragment
    569..668     +  protein_bind   attL1: mutant version of attL; recombination site for the Gateway® LR reaction LR Clonase™
    698..2065    +  CDS            FLP1: FLP_YEAST - Experimental evidence at protein level: Swiss-Prot protein existence level 1. Part of the plasmid amplification system, which corrects any decrease in copy number caused by a rare missegregation event. Catalyzes the recombination between the large inverted repetitions of the 2-micron plasmid during plasmid replication. This recombination event changes the direction of one of the two replication forks in the bidirectionally replicating molecule, effectively resulting in multiple rounds of replication from a single initiation event. Binds specifically to the FLP recognition target (F
   2066..2137    +  CDS            EGL-13 NLS: nuclear localization signal from the C. elegans EGL-13 transcription factor (Lyssenko et al., 2007)
   2141..2240    -  protein_bind   attL2: mutant version of attL; recombination site for the Gateway® LR reaction LR Clonase™
   2258..2276    -  promoter       T7 promoter: promoter for bacteriophage T7 RNA polymerase
   2410..3219    +  CDS            KanR: aminoglycoside phosphotransferase; aph(3')-Ia; confers resistance to kanamycin in bacteria or G418 (Geneticin®) in eukaryotes
   3366..3954    +  rep_origin     ori: high-copy-number ColE1/pMB1/pBR322/pUC origin of replication
