[The description below was written by a language model from this plasmid's Addgene catalogue record and pLannotate feature annotations shown in this document.]
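Description:
pWD509 is a Gateway entry clone built in the pDONR221 backbone, about 4.0 kb in size, that supplies a nuclear-targeted FLP recombinase coding sequence for assembly into Caenorhabditis elegans expression constructs. It is maintained in E. coli at high copy through a ColE1/pUC-type origin and selected with kanamycin via an aminoglycoside phosphotransferase gene. The rrnB T1 and T2 terminators lie upstream of the cloning region and insulate the insert from read-through transcription. Small lacI and lacZα fragments and a T7 promoter beyond attL2 are backbone remnants rather than functional parts of the payload.

The 1,467 bp insert, 2xNLS-FLP-D5, sits between attL1 and attL2, the "[1-2]" slot of a multisite Gateway scheme. An LR reaction can therefore transfer the coding sequence into a destination vector, typically alongside separate entry clones carrying a promoter and a 3′ UTR. The entry clone has no annotated eukaryotic promoter or 3′ UTR of its own, so expression in worms depends on the elements it is combined with. The open reading frame encodes the yeast 2-micron plasmid FLP recombinase, which catalyses recombination between FRT target sites, and it carries the G5D substitution that gives the FLP-D5 variant its name. An EGL-13 nuclear localization signal from C. elegans is fused directly to the C-terminus. The name implies a second NLS, which the feature table does not annotate separately; it may lie in the short unannotated stretch between attL1 and the FLP coding sequence.

The plasmid was deposited as part of a toolkit for high-throughput CRISPR/Cas9 gene modification in C. elegans. The record does not spell out its specific role there, but FLP is generally used for excision or inversion of FRT-flanked sequences.
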