Addgene plasmid #73739: pWD509
Purpose: Gateway compatible [1-2] Entry Vector encoding 2xNLS-FLP-D5
Depositing lab: Erik Jorgensen. Depositing organization: University of Utah. Publication: SapTrap, a Toolkit for High-Throughput CRISPR/Cas9 Gene Modification in Caenorhabditis elegans. Schwartz ML, Jorgensen EM. Genetics. 2016 Feb 2. pii: genetics.115.184275. 10.1534/genetics.115.184275 PubMed 26837755.
Backbone
  Vector backbone: pDONR221
  Backbone manufacturer: Thermo Fisher
  Vector type: Worm Expression
Growth in bacteria
  Bacterial resistance: Kanamycin, 50 μg/mL
  Growth temperature: 37°C
  Growth strain: Top10
  Copy number: High Copy
Gene/Insert
  Gene/Insert name: 2xNLS-FLP-D5
  Species: C. elegans (nematode), S. cerevisiae (budding yeast)
  Insert size (bp): 1467
  Mutation: G5D
  Cloning method: Gateway Cloning
  Sequencing primers: 5′ M13 (-21) Forward; 3′ M13 Reverse
Terms and licenses: Academic/Nonprofit Terms; Industry Terms: Not Available to Industry
How to cite: pWD509 was a gift from Erik Jorgensen (Addgene plasmid # 73739 ; http://n2t.net/addgene:73739 ; RRID:Addgene_73739)
