>Addgene plasmid #73739 | pWD509 | depositor partial sequence | sequence record 136629 | 2xNLS-FLP-D5
ATGCCAAAGAAGAAGCGTAAGGTCCCACAATTTGACATCCTTTGTAAAACCCCACCAAAGGTCCTCGTCC
GTCAATTCGTCGAGCGTTTCGAGCGTCCATCCGGAGAGAAGATCGCCCTCTGCGCCGCCGAGCTCACCTA
CCTCTGCTGGATGATCACCCACAACGGAACCGCCATCAAGCGTGCCACCTTCATGTCCTACAACACCATC
ATCTCCAACTCCCTCTCCTTCGACATCGTCAACAAGTCCCTCCAATTCAAGTACAAGACCCAAAAGGCCA
CCATCCTCGAGGCCTCCCTCAAGAAGCTCATCCCAGCCTGGGAGTTCACCATCATCCCATACTACGGACA
AAAGCACCAATCCGACATCACCGACATCGTCTCCTCCCTCCAACTCCAATTCGAGTCCTCCGAGGAGGCC
GACAAGGGAAACTCCCACTCCAAGAAGGTAAGTTTAAACATATATATACTAACTAACCCTGATTATTTAA
ATTTTCAGATGCTCAAGGCCCTCCTCTCCGAGGGAGAGTCCATCTGGGAGATCACCGAGAAGATCCTCAA
CTCCTTCGAGTACACCTCCCGTTTCACCAAGACCAAGACCCTCTACCAATTCCTCTTCCTCGCCACCTTC
ATCAACTGCGGACGTTTCTCCGACATCAAGAACGTCGACCCAAAGTCCTTCAAGCTCGTCCAAAACAAGT
ACCTCGGAGTCATCATCCAATGCCTCGTCACCGAGACCAAGACCTCCGTCTCCCGTCACATCTACTTCTT
CTCCGCCCGTGGACGTATCGACCCACTCGTCTACCTCGACGAGTTCCTCCGTAACTCCGAGCCAGTCCTC
AAGCGTGTCAACCGTACCGGAAACTCCTCCTCCAACAAGCAAGAGTACCAACTCCTCAAGGACAACCTCG
TCCGTTCCTACAACAAGGTAAGTTTAAACAGTTCGGTACTAACTAACCATACATATTTAAATTTTCAGGC
CCTCAAGAAGAACGCCCCATACTCCATCTTCGCCATCAAGAACGGACCAAAGTCCCACATCGGACGTCAC
CTCATGACCTCCTTCCTCTCCATGAAGGGACTCACCGAGCTCACCAACGTCGTCGGAAACTGGTCCGACA
AGCGTGCCTCCGCCGTCGCCCGTACCACCTACACCCACCAAATCACCGCCATCCCAGACCACTACTTCGC
CCTCGTCTCCCGTTACTACGCCTACGACCCAATCTCCAAGGAGATGATCGCCCTCAAGGACGAGACCAAC
CCAATCGAGGAGTGGCAACACATCGAGCAACTCAAGGGTTCCGCCGAGGGATCCATCCGTTACCCAGCCT
GGAACGGAATCATCTCCCAAGAGGTCCTCGACTACCTCTCCTCCTACATCAACCGTCGTATCTCCCGTCG
TCGTAAGGCCAACCCAACCAAGCTCTCCGAGAACGCCAAGAAGCTCGCCAAGGAGGTCGAGAACTAA
