>Addgene plasmid #73739 | pWD509 | addgene partial sequence | sequence record 139605 | M13-Rev 5'-CAGGAAACAGCTATGACC-3'
GCTGGATGGCAAATAATGATTTTATTTTGACTGATAGTGACCTGTTCGTTGCAACAAATTGATAAGCAAT
GCTTTCTTATAATGCCAACTTTGTACAAGAAAGCTGGGTTTAGTTCTCGACCTCCTTGGCGAGCTTCTTG
GCGTTCTCGGAGAGCTTGGTTGGGTTGGCCTTACGACGACGGGAGATACGACGGTTGATGTAGGAGGAGA
GGTAGTCGAGGACCTCTTGGGAGATGATTCCGTTCCAGGCTGGGTAACGGATGGATCCCTCGGCGGAACC
CTTGAGTTGCTCGATGTGTTGCCACTCCTCGATTGGGTTGGTCTCGTCCTTGAGGGCGATCATCTCCTTG
GAGATTGGGTCGTAGGCGTAGTAACGGGAGACGAGGGCGAAGTAGTGGTCTGGGATGGCGGTGATTTGGT
GGGTGTAGGTGGTACGGGCGACGGCGGAGGCACGCTTGTCGGACCAGTTTCCGACGACGTTGGTGAGCTC
GGTGAGTCCCTTCATGGAGAGGAAGGAGGTCATGAGGTGACGTCCGATGTGGGACTTTGGTCCGTTCTTG
ATGGCGAAGATGGAGTATGGGGCGTTCTTCTTGAGGGCCTGAAAATTTAAATATGTATGGTTAGTTAGTA
CCGAACTGTTTAAACTTACCTTGTTGTAGGAACGGACGAGGTTGTCCTTGAGGAGTTGGTACTCTTGCTT
GTTGGAGGAGGAGTTTCCGGTACGGTTGACACGCTTGAGGACTGGCTCGGAGTTACGGAGGAACTCGTCG
AGGTAGACGAGTGGGTCGATACGTCCACGGGCGGAGAAGAAGTAGATGTGACGGGAGACGGAGGTCTTGG
TCTCGGTGACGAGGCATTGGATGATGACTCCGAGGTACTTGTTTTGGACGAGCTTGAAGGACTTTGGGTC
GACGTTCTTGATGTCGGAGAAACGTCCGCAGTTGATGAAGGTGGCGAGGAAGAGGAATTG
