>Addgene plasmid #73739 | pWD509 | addgene partial sequence | sequence record 139606 | M13-F20 5'-TGTAAAACGACGGCCAGT-3'
ATTTTATTTTGACTGATAGTGACCTGTTCGTTGCAACAAATTGATGAGCAATGCTTTTTTATAATGCCAA
CTTTGTACAAAAAAGCAGGCTAAAAAATGCCAAAGAAGAAGCGTAAGGTCCCACAATTTGACATCCTTTG
TAAAACCCCACCAAAGGTCCTCGTCCGTCAATTCGTCGAGCGTTTCGAGCGTCCATCCGGAGAGAAGATC
GCCCTCTGCGCCGCCGAGCTCACCTACCTCTGCTGGATGATCACCCACAACGGAACCGCCATCAAGCGTG
CCACCTTCATGTCCTACAACACCATCATCTCCAACTCCCTCTCCTTCGACATCGTCAACAAGTCCCTCCA
ATTCAAGTACAAGACCCAAAAGGCCACCATCCTCGAGGCCTCCCTCAAGAAGCTCATCCCAGCCTGGGAG
TTCACCATCATCCCATACTACGGACAAAAGCACCAATCCGACATCACCGACATCGTCTCCTCCCTCCAAC
TCCAATTCGAGTCCTCCGAGGAGGCCGACAAGGGAAACTCCCACTCCAAGAAGGTAAGTTTAAACATATA
TATACTAACTAACCCTGATTATTTAAATTTTCAGATGCTCAAGGCCCTCCTCTCCGAGGGAGAGTCCATC
TGGGAGATCACCGAGAAGATCCTCAACTCCTTCGAGTACACCTCCCGTTTCACCAAGACCAAGACCCTCT
ACCAATTCCTCTTCCTCGCCACCTTCATCAACTGCGGACGTTTCTCCGACATCAAGAACGTCGACCCAAA
GTCCTTCAAGCTCGTCCAAAACAAGTACCTCGGAGTCATCATCCAATGCCTCGTCACCGAGACCAAGACC
TCCGTCTCCCGTCACATCTACTTCTTCTCCGCCCGTGGACGTATCGACCCACTCGTCTACCTCGACGAGT
TCCTCCGTAACTCCGAGCCAGTCCTCAAGCGTGTCAACCGTACCGGAAACTCCTCCTCCAACAAGCAAGA
GTACCAACTCCTCAAGGACAACCTCGTCCGTTCCTACAACAAGGTAAGTTTAAACAGTTCGGTACTAACT
AACCATACATATTTAAA
